>Addgene plasmid #41310 | TAL3136 | depositor partial sequence | sequence record 54949 | TAL3136 sequence 2430 bps
TCTAGAGCTAGCACCATGGACTACAAAGACCATGACGGTGATTATAAAGATCATGACATCGATTACAAGG
ATGACGATGACAAGATGGCCCCCAAGAAGAAGAGGAAGGTGGGCATTCACCGCGGGGTACCTATGGTGGA
CTTGAGGACACTCGGTTATTCGCAACAGCAACAGGAGAAAATCAAGCCTAAGGTCAGGAGCACCGTCGCG
CAACACCACGAGGCGCTTGTGGGGCATGGCTTCACTCATGCGCATATTGTCGCGCTTTCACAGCACCCTG
CGGCGCTTGGGACGGTGGCTGTCAAATACCAAGATATGATTGCGGCCCTGCCCGAAGCCACGCACGAGGC
AATTGTAGGGGTCGGTAAACAGTGGTCGGGAGCGCGAGCACTTGAGGCGCTGCTGACTGTGGCGGGTGAG
CTTAGGGGGCCTCCGCTCCAGCTCGACACCGGGCAGCTGCTGAAGATCGCGAAGAGAGGGGGAGTAACAG
CGGTAGAGGCAGTGCACGCCTGGCGCAATGCGCTCACCGGGGCCCCCTTGAACCTGACCCCAGACCAGGT
AGTCGCAATCGCGAACAATAATGGGGGAAAGCAAGCCCTGGAAACCGTGCAAAGGTTGTTGCCGGTCCTT
TGTCAAGACCACGGCCTTACACCGGAGCAAGTCGTGGCCATTGCAAATAATAACGGTGGCAAACAGGCTC
TTGAGACGGTTCAGAGACTTCTCCCAGTTCTCTGTCAAGCCCACGGGCTGACTCCCGATCAAGTTGTAGC
GATTGCGTCGAACATTGGAGGGAAACAAGCATTGGAGACTGTCCAACGGCTCCTTCCCGTGTTGTGTCAA
GCCCACGGTTTGACGCCTGCACAAGTGGTCGCCATCGCCAACAACAACGGCGGTAAGCAGGCGCTGGAAA
CAGTACAGCGCCTGCTGCCTGTACTGTGCCAGGATCATGGACTGACCCCAGACCAGGTAGTCGCAATCGC
GTCGAACATTGGGGGAAAGCAAGCCCTGGAAACCGTGCAAAGGTTGTTGCCGGTCCTTTGTCAAGACCAC
GGCCTTACACCGGAGCAAGTCGTGGCCATTGCAAATAATAACGGTGGCAAACAGGCTCTTGAGACGGTTC
AGAGACTTCTCCCAGTTCTCTGTCAAGCCCACGGGCTGACTCCCGATCAAGTTGTAGCGATTGCGAATAA
CAATGGAGGGAAACAAGCATTGGAGACTGTCCAACGGCTCCTTCCCGTGTTGTGTCAAGCCCACGGTTTG
ACGCCTGCACAAGTGGTCGCCATCGCCTCCAATATTGGCGGTAAGCAGGCGCTGGAAACAGTACAGCGCC
TGCTGCCTGTACTGTGCCAGGATCATGGACTGACCCCAGACCAGGTAGTCGCAATCGCGTCACATGACGG
GGGAAAGCAAGCCCTGGAAACCGTGCAAAGGTTGTTGCCGGTCCTTTGTCAAGACCACGGCCTTACACCG
GAGCAAGTCGTGGCCATTGCAAGCAACATCGGTGGCAAACAGGCTCTTGAGACGGTTCAGAGACTTCTCC
CAGTTCTCTGTCAAGCCCACGGGCTGACTCCCGATCAAGTTGTAGCGATTGCGAATAACAATGGAGGGAA
ACAAGCATTGGAGACTGTCCAACGGCTCCTTCCCGTGTTGTGTCAAGCCCACGGTTTGACGCCTGCACAA
GTGGTCGCCATCGCCTCCAATATTGGCGGTAAGCAGGCGCTGGAAACAGTACAGCGCCTGCTGCCTGTAC
TGTGCCAGGATCATGGACTGACCCCAGACCAGGTAGTCGCAATCGCGAACAATAATGGGGGAAAGCAAGC
CCTGGAAACCGTGCAAAGGTTGTTGCCGGTCCTTTGTCAAGACCACGGCCTTACACCGGAGCAAGTCGTG
GCCATTGCATCCCACGACGGTGGCAAACAGGCTCTTGAGACGGTTCAGAGACTTCTCCCAGTTCTCTGTC
AAGCCCACGGGCTGACTCCCGATCAAGTTGTAGCGATTGCGTCGAACATTGGAGGGAAACAAGCATTGGA
GACTGTCCAACGGCTCCTTCCCGTGTTGTGTCAAGCCCACGGTTTGACGCCTGCACAAGTGGTCGCCATC
GCCAACAACAACGGCGGTAAGCAGGCGCTGGAAACAGTACAGCGCCTGCTGCCTGTACTGTGCCAGGATC
ATGGACTGACACCCGAACAGGTGGTCGCCATTGCTTCCCACGACGGAGGACGGCCAGCCTTGGAGTCCAT
CGTAGCCCAATTGTCCAGGCCCGATCCCGCGTTGGCTGCGTTAACGAATGACCATCTGGTGGCGTTGGCA
TGTCTTGGTGGACGACCCGCGCTCGATGCAGTCAAAAAGGGTCTGCCTCATGCTCCCGCATTGATCAAAA
GAACCAACCGGCGGATTCCCGAGAGAACTTCCCATCGAGTCGCGGGATCC
