>Addgene plasmid #41310 | TAL3136 | addgene partial sequence | sequence record 56425 | JDS-TALEN-F 5'-TAGGGGTCGGTAAACAGTGG-3'
GCGCTGCTGACTGTGGCGGGTGAGCTTAGGGGGCCTCCGCTCCAGCTCGACACCGGGCAGCTGCTGAAGA
TCGCGAAGAGAGGGGGAGTAACAGCGGTAGAGGCAGTGCACGCCTGGCGCAATGCGCTCACCGGGGCCCC
CTTGAACCTGACCCCAGACCAGGTAGTCGCAATCGCGAACAATAATGGGGGAAAGCAAGCCCTGGAAACC
GTGCAAAGGTTGTTGCCGGTCCTTTGTCAAGACCACGGCCTTACACCGGAGCAAGTCGTGGCCATTGCAA
ATAATAACGGTGGCAAACAGGCTCTTGAGACGGTTCAGAGACTTCTCCCAGTTCTCTGTCAAGCCCACGG
GCTGACTCCCGATCAAGTTGTAGCGATTGCGTCGAACATTGGAGGGAAACAAGCATTGGAGACTGTCCAA
CGGCTCCTTCCCGTGTTGTGTCAAGCCCACGGTTTGACGCCTGCACAAGTGGTCGCCATCGCCAACAACA
ACGGCGGTAAGCAGGCGCTGGAAACAGTACAGCGCCTGCTGCCTGTACTGTGCCAGGATCATGGACTGAC
CCCAGACCAGGTAGTCGCAATCGCGTCGAACATTGGGGGAAAGCAAGCCCTGGAAACCGTGCAAAGGTTG
TTGCCGGTCCTTTGTCAAGACCACGGCCTTACACCGGAGCAAGTCGTGGCCATTGCAAATAATAACGGTG
GCAAACAGGCTCTTGAGACGGTTCAGAGACTTCTCCCAGTTCTCTGTCAAGCCCACGGGCTGACTCCCGA
TCAAGTTGTAGCGATTGCGAATAACAATGGAGGGAAACAAGCATTGGAGACTGTCCAACGGCTCCTTCCC
GTGTTGTGTCAAGCCCACGGTTTGACGCCTGCACAAGTGGTCGCCATCGCCTCCAATATTGGCGGT
