[The description below was written by a language model from this plasmid's Addgene catalogue record.]
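Description:
TAL3136 is a TALEN expression plasmid encoding the "left" half of a nuclease pair directed against the zebrafish (D. rerio) gene patz1. It is built on the JDS71 backbone (about 6.4 kb without insert), a TALEN framework vector classed as a mammalian expression plasmid that also carries a T7 promoter. The roughly 1.6 kb insert is an engineered array of TAL effector repeats, assembled to recognise an 18-nucleotide binding site in patz1. It was introduced by restriction cloning in a way that destroyed both junction sites. The plasmid is maintained at high copy in E. coli under ampicillin selection. The record does not state the origin of replication, and no feature table is provided.

The repeat array sits in frame with elements supplied by the backbone: an N-terminal 3X FLAG tag for detection and a C-terminal wild-type FokI nuclease domain. Because FokI cleaves DNA only as a dimer, this left monomer is meant to be used with a matching right-hand TALEN that binds the opposite strand across a short spacer. Together they produce a double-strand break, and error-prone repair of that break yields insertions or deletions at the target locus. The CMV promoter drives expression in transfected cells. The T7 designation suggests the coding sequence can also be transcribed in vitro to make mRNA, which is the usual delivery route for zebrafish embryo injection, though the record does not describe this use explicitly. The use of a BGH reverse sequencing primer suggests a BGH polyadenylation region downstream. The construct belongs to a zebrafish community TALEN set associated with work on targeted gene disruption in somatic zebrafish cells, and the depositor recommends confirming the plasmid by diagnostic restriction digest before use.
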