Addgene plasmid #41310: TAL3136
Depositing lab: Keith Joung. Depositing organization: Massachusetts General Hospital. Publication: Targeted gene disruption in somatic zebrafish cells using engineered TALENs. Sander JD, Cade L, Khayter C, Reyon D, Peterson RT, Joung JK, Yeh JR. Nat Biotechnol. 2011 Aug 5;29(8):697-8. doi: 10.1038/nbt.1934. PubMed 21822241.
Backbone
  Vector backbone: JDS71
  Backbone manufacturer: Addgene plasmid #32287
  Backbone size w/o insert (bp): 6447
  Vector type: Mammalian Expression ; T7
Growth in bacteria
  Bacterial resistance: Ampicillin, 100 μg/mL
  Growth temperature: 37°C
  Growth strain: XL1 Blue
  Copy number: High Copy
Gene/Insert
  Gene/Insert name: ZebrafishCommunity-patz1-Left (alt name: patz1)
  Species: D. rerio (zebrafish)
  Insert size (bp): 1640
  Entrez Gene: patz1
  Promoter: CMV
  Tag / fusion protein: 3X Flag (N terminal on backbone); WT FOKI (C terminal on backbone)
  Cloning method: Restriction Enzyme; 5′ cloning site N/A (destroyed during cloning); 3′ cloning site N/A (destroyed during cloning)
  Sequencing primers: 5′ CMV-F; 3′ BGH-rev
Terms and licenses: Academic/Nonprofit Terms; Industry Terms: Not Available to Industry
Depositor comments: Target binding site: TGGAGAGGACAGAGCAGC It is strongly recommended that users perform a diagnostic digest to verify this plasmid prior to use. For example, a double digest of the plasmid with BamHI and KpnI should result in two bands at 2.3kb and 5.8kb.
How to cite: TAL3136 was a gift from Keith Joung (Addgene plasmid # 41310 ; http://n2t.net/addgene:41310 ; RRID:Addgene_41310)
